Addgene plasmid #109333: CLXSN 5myc-CDC6-mut
Purpose: express tagged Cdc6 mutant
Depositing lab: Jean Cook. Depositing organization: University of North Carolina at Chapel Hill. Publication: Rapid DNA replication origin licensing protects stem cell pluripotency. Matson JP, Dumitru R, Coryell P, Baxley RM, Chen W, Twaroski K, Webber BR, Tolar J, Bielinsky AK, Purvis JE, Cook JG. Elife. 2017 Nov 17;6. doi: 10.7554/eLife.30473. PubMed 29148972.
Backbone
  Vector backbone: pCLXSN
  Vector type: Mammalian Expression, Retroviral
  Selectable markers: Neomycin (select with G418)
Growth in bacteria
  Bacterial resistance: Ampicillin, 100 μg/mL
  Growth temperature: 37°C
  Growth strain: NEB Stable
  Copy number: Unknown
Gene/Insert
  Gene/Insert name: CDC6
  Species: H. sapiens (human)
  Mutation: R56A, L59A, K81A, E82A, N83A
  Entrez Gene: CDC6 (a.k.a. CDC18L, HsCDC18, HsCDC6, MGORS5)
  Tag / fusion protein: 5x Myc (N terminal on insert)
  Cloning method: Unknown
  Sequencing primers: 5′ psi packaging
Terms and licenses: Academic/Nonprofit Terms; Industry Terms: Not Available to Industry
How to cite: CLXSN 5myc-CDC6-mut was a gift from Jean Cook (Addgene plasmid # 109333 ; http://n2t.net/addgene:109333 ; RRID:Addgene_109333)
