[The description below was written by a language model from this plasmid's Addgene catalogue record and pLannotate feature annotations shown in this document.]
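Description:
CLXSN 5myc-CDC6-mut is a gammaretroviral mammalian expression vector built on the pCLXSN backbone and used to express an epitope-tagged mutant of human CDC6, a factor involved in the initiation of DNA replication. In bacteria it is maintained through a high-copy ColE1/pUC-type origin and selected with ampicillin via the β-lactamase gene. The proviral unit begins with a hybrid 5′ end in which the CMV immediate-early enhancer and promoter are fused to a truncated murine sarcoma virus LTR, an arrangement that drives strong transcription of the viral genomic RNA in transfected packaging cells. This is followed by a packaging signal and a truncated gag segment lacking its start codon, which together promote encapsidation of the RNA. The unit ends with a Moloney murine leukemia virus 3′ LTR.

The CDC6 open reading frame sits downstream of the packaging region and is expressed from the LTR-driven transcript. It carries five alanine substitutions (R56A, L59A, K81A, E82A, N83A) and, according to the catalogue entry, an N-terminal 5x Myc tag for detection. The record does not state the functional consequence of these mutations. An internal SV40 early promoter then drives the neomycin phosphotransferase gene, so transduced cells can be selected with G418. Outside the provirus the backbone retains an SV40 origin, an SV40 polyadenylation signal and assorted polyomavirus and pBR322 remnants.

Two sequence records are available, a 9,684 nt depositor sequence and a 9,401 nt partial sequencing result. They agree on overall architecture, but only the latter shows annotated Myc tag sequence (a short fragment) and a T7 promoter upstream of CDC6.
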