Features (pLannotate 1.2.2; 28 found; start..end, strand, type, name):
      7..385     +  enhancer       CMV enhancer: human cytomegalovirus immediate early enhancer
    385..588     +  promoter       CMV promoter: human cytomegalovirus (CMV) immediate early promoter
    589..764     +  LTR            5' LTR (truncated): truncated long terminal repeat from Moloney murine sarcoma virus
    886..1160    +  misc_feature   MESV Ψ (fragment): packaging signal of murine embryonic stem cell virus
   1227..1643    +  CDS            gag (truncated): truncated Moloney murine leukemia virus (MMLV) gag gene lacking the start codon
   1848..3527    +  CDS            CDC6: CDC6_HUMAN - Also known as CDC18L. Experimental evidence at protein level: Swiss-Prot protein existence level 1. Involved in the initiation of DNA replication. Also participates in checkpoint controls that ensure DNA replication is completed before mitosis is initiated. From Homo sapiens (Human).
   3555..3884    +  promoter       SV40 promoter: SV40 enhancer and early promoter
   3944..4735    +  CDS            neo: KKA2_KLEPN - Also known as kan, nptII. Experimental evidence at protein level: Swiss-Prot protein existence level 1. Resistance to kanamycin, neomycin, paromomycin, ribostamycin, butirosin and gentamicin B. From Klebsiella pneumoniae.
   4798..5391    +  LTR            LTR: long terminal repeat from Moloney murine leukemia virus
   5460..5500    +  CDS            rop (fragment): Rop protein, which maintains plasmids at low copy number; rop
   5602..5643    +  misc_feature   bom (fragment): basis of mobility region from pBR322
   5662..5736    +  CDS            small t antigen (fragment): SV40 (simian virus 40) small t antigen
   5738..5803    +  intron         small t intron: SV40 (simian virus 40) small t antigen intron
   5804..5887    +  CDS            LT_SV40 (fragment): Experimental evidence at protein level: Swiss-Prot protein existence level 1. Isoform 17kT antigen targets host RBL2 for degradation and promotes cell proliferation. Transactivates host cyclin A promoter through its J domain. From Simian virus 40 (SV40).
   5932..5952    +  CDS            SV40 NLS: nuclear localization signal of SV40 (simian virus 40) large T antigen
   5959..6093    +  CDS            large T (fragment): LT_POVSM - Protein inferred from homology: Swiss-Prot protein existence level 3. Isoform large T antigen is a key early protein essential for both driving viral replication and inducing cellular transformation. Plays a role in viral genome replication by driving entry of quiescent cells into the cell cycle and by autoregulating the synthesis of viral early mRNA. Displays highly oncogenic activities by corrupting the host cellular checkpoint mechanisms that guard cell division and the transcription, replication, and repair of DNA. Participates in the modulation of cellular gene expression prece
   6118..6201    +  CDS            large T antigen (fragment): large T antigen from SV40 (simian virus 40)
   6224..6345    +  polyA_signal   SV40 poly(A) signal: SV40 polyadenylation signal
   6355..6723    -  CDS            VP2_POVMA (fragment): Experimental evidence at protein level: Swiss-Prot protein existence level 1. [Isoform VP3]: structural protein that resides within the core of the capsid surrounded by 72 VP1 pentamers. Following virus endocytosis and trafficking to the endoplasmic reticulum, VP2 and VP3 form oligomers and integrate into the endoplasmic reticulum membrane. Heterooligomer VP2-VP3 may create a viroporin for transporting the viral genome across the endoplasmic reticulum membrane to the cytoplasm. Nuclear entry of the viral DNA involves the selective exposure and importin recognition of VP2 or Vp3 nuclear localiz
   7084..7182    -  CDS            VP1_POVMP (fragment): Experimental evidence at protein level: Swiss-Prot protein existence level 1. Forms an icosahedral capsid with a T=7 symmetry and a 40 nm diameter. The capsid is composed of 72 pentamers linked to each other by disulfide bonds and associated with VP2 or VP3 proteins. Interacts with terminal alpha(2,3)-linked sialic acids on the cell surface to provide virion attachment to target cell. This attachment induces virion internalization predominantly through caveolin-mediated endocytosis. Once attached, the virion is internalized by caveolin- mediated endocytosis and traffics to the endoplasmic reti
   7195..7325    +  rep_origin     SV40 ori: SV40 origin of replication
   7324..7378    -  CDS            lacI (fragment): lac repressor; lacI; The lac repressor binds to the lac operator to inhibit transcription in E. coli. This inhibition can be relieved by adding lactose or isopropyl-β-D-thiogalactopyranoside (IPTG).
   7561..8149    -  rep_origin     ori: high-copy-number ColE1/pMB1/pBR322/pUC origin of replication
   8320..9178    -  CDS            AmpR: β-lactamase; bla; confers resistance to ampicillin, carbenicillin, and related antibiotics
   9179..9283    -  promoter       AmpR promoter: bla
   9378..9413    +  CDS            rop (fragment): Rop protein, which maintains plasmids at low copy number; rop
   9515..9614    +  misc_feature   bom (fragment): basis of mobility region from pBR322
   9620..9684    -  CDS            lacZα (fragment): LacZα fragment of β-galactosidase; lacZ fragment
>Addgene plasmid #109333 | CLXSN 5myc-CDC6-mut | depositor full sequence | sequence record 206165 | CLXSN 5myc-CDC6-mut sequence 9684 bps
CGCGTTGACATTGATTATTGACTAGTTATTAATAGTAATCAATTACGGGGTCATTAGTTCATAGCCCATA
TATGGAGTTCCGCGTTACATAACTTACGGTAAATGGCCCGCCTGGCTGACCGCCCAACGACCCCCGCCCA
TTGACGTCAATAATGACGTATGTTCCATAGTAACGCCAATAGGGACTTTCCATTGACGTCAATGGGTGGA
CTATTTACGGTAAACTGCCCACTTGGCAGTACATCAAGTGTATCATATGCCAAGTACGCCCCCTATTGAC
GTCAATGACGGTAAATGGCCCGCCTGGCATTATGCCCAGTACATGACCTTATGGGACTTTCCTACTTGGC
AGTACATCTACGTATTAGTCATCGCTATTACCATGTGATGCGGTTTTGGCAGTACATCAATGGGCGTGGA
TAGCGGTTTGACTCACGGGGATTTCCAAGTCTCCACCCCATTGACGTCAATGGGAGTTTGTTTTGGCACC
AAAATCAACGGGACTTTCCAAAATGTCGTAACAACTCCGCCCCATTGACGCAAATGGGCGGTAGGCGTGT
ACGGTGGGAGGTCTATATAAGCAGAGCTCAATAAAAGAGCCCACAACCCCTCACTCGGCGCGCCAGTCTT
CCGATAGACTGCGTCGCCCGGGTACCCGTATTCCCAATAAAGCCTCTTGCTGTTTGCATCCGAATCGTGG
TCTCGCTGTTCCTTGGGAGGGTCTCCTCTGAGTGATTGACTACCCACGACGGGGGTCTTTCATTTGGGGG
CTCGTCCGGGATTTGGAGACCCCTGCCCAGGGACCACCGACCCACCACCGGGAGGTAAGCTGGCCAGCAA
CTTATCTGTGTCTGTCCGATTGTCTAGTGTCTATGTTTGATGTTATGCGCCTGCGTCTGTACTAGTTAGC
TAACTAGCTCTGTATCTGGCGGACCCGTGGTGGAACTGACGAGTTCTGAACACCCGGCCGCAACCCTGGG
AGACGTCCCAGGGACTTTGGGGGCCGTTTTTGTGGCCCGACCTGAGGAAGGGAGTCGATGTGGAATCCGA
CCCCGTCAGGATATGTGGTTCTGGTAGGAGACGAGAACCTAAAACAGTTCCCGCCTCCGTCTGAATTTTT
GCTTTCGGTTTGGAACCGAAGCCGCGCGTCTTGTCTGCTGCAGCGCTGCAGCATCGTTCTGTGTTGTCTC
TGTCTGACTGTGTTTCTGTATTTGTCTGAAAATTAGGGCCAGACTGTTACCACTCCCTTAAGTTTGACCT
TAGGTCACTGGAAAGATGTCGAGCGGATCGCTCACAACCAGTCGGTAGATGTCAAGAAGAGACGTTGGGT
TACCTTCTGCTCTGCAGAATGGCCAACCTTTAACGTCGGATGGCCGCGAGACGGCACCTTTAACCGAGAC
CTCATCACCCAGGTTAAGATCAAGGTCTTTTCACCTGGCCCGCATGGACACCCAGACCAGGTCCCCTACA
TCGTGACCTGGGAAGCCTTGGCTTTTGACCCCCCTCCCTGGGTCAAGCCCTTTGTACACCCTAAGCCTCC
GCCTCCTCTTCCTCCATCCGCCCCGTCTCTCCCCCTTGAACCTCCTCGTTCGACCCCGCCTCGATCCTCC
CTTTATCCAGCCCTCACTCCTTCTCTAGGCGCCGGAATTCGTTAACAGGAACCAATTCAGTCGACTGGAT
CCGGTACCATGGAACAAAAGCTGATTTCGGAAGAGGATCTGGAACAAAAGCTGATTTCGGAAGAGGATCT
GGAACAAAAGCTGATTTCGGAAGAGGATCTGGAACAAAAGCTGATTTCGGAAGAGGATCTGGAACAAAAG
CTGATTTCGGAAGAGGATCTGGGGATCATGCCTCAAACCCGATCCCAGGCACAGGCTACAATCAGTTTTC
CAAAAAGGAAGCTGTCTCGGGCATTGAACAAAGCTAAAAACTCCAGTGATGCCAAACTAGAACCAACAAA
TGTCCAAACCGTAACCTGTTCTCCTCGTGTAAAAGCCCTGCCTCTCAGCCCCGCCAAACGTGCCGGCGAT
GACAACCTATGCAACACTCCCCATTTACCTCCTTGTTCTCCACCAAAGCAAGGCAAGGCGGCCGCAGGTC
CCCCTCACTCACATACACTTAAGGGACGAAGATTGGTATTTGACAATCAGCTGACAATTAAGTCTCCTAG
CAAAAGAGAACTAGCCAAAGTTCACCAAAACAAAATACTTTCTTCAGTTAGAAAAAGTCAAGAGATCACA
ACAAATTCTGAGCAGAGATGTCCACTGAAGAAAGAATCTGCATGTGTGAGACTATTCAAGCAAGAAGGCA
CTTGCTACCAGCAAGCAAAGCTGGTCCTGAACACAGCTGTCCCAGATCGGCTGCCTGCCAGGGAAAGGGA
GATGGATGTCATCAGGAATTTCTTGAGGGAACACATCTGTGGGAAAAAAGCTGGAAGCCTTTACCTTTCT
GGTGCTCCTGGAACTGGAAAAACTGCCTGCTTAAGCCGGATTCTGCAAGACCTCAAGAAGGAACTGAAAG
GCTTTAAAACTATCATGCTGAATTGCATGTCCTTGAGGACTGCCCAGGCTGTATTCCCAGCTATTGCTCA
GGAGATTTGTCAGGAAGAGGTATCCAGGCCAGCTGGGAAGGACATGATGAGGAAATTGGAAAAACATATG
ACTGCAGAGAAGGGCCCCATGATTGTGTTGGTATTGGACGAGATGGATCAACTGGACAGCAAAGGCCAGG
ATGTATTGTACACGCTATTTGAATGGCCATGGCTAAGCAATTCTCACTTGGTGCTGATTGGTATTGCTAA
TACCCTGGATCTCACAGATAGAATTCTACCTAGGCTTCAAGCTAGAGAAAAATGTAAGCCACAGCTGTTG
AACTTCCCACCTTATACCAGAAATCAGATAGTCACTATTTTGCAAGATCGACTTAATCAGGTATCTAGAG
ATCAGGTTCTGGACAATGCTGCAGTTCAATTCTGTGCCCGCAAAGTCTCTGCTGTTTCAGGAGATGTTCG
CAAAGCACTGGATGTTTGCAGGAGAGCTATTGAAATTGTAGAGTCAGATGTCAAAAGCCAGACTATTCTC
AAACCACTGTCTGAATGTAAATCACCTTCTGAGCCTCTGATTCCCAAGAGGGTTGGTCTTATTCACATAT
CCCAAGTCATCTCAGAAGTTGATGGTAACAGGATGACCTTGAGCCAAGAAGGAGCACAAGATTCCTTCCC
TCTTCAGCAGAAGATCTTGGTTTGCTCTTTGATGCTCTTGATCAGGCAGTTGAAAATCAAAGAGGTCACT
CTGGGGAAGTTATATGAAGCCTACAGTAAAGTCTGTCGCAAACAGCAGGTGGCGGCTGTGGACCAGTCAG
AGTGTTTGTCACTTTCAGGGCTCTTGGAAGCCAGGGGCATTTTAGGATTAAAGAGAAACAAGGAAACCCG
TTTGACAAAGGTGTTTTTCAAGATTGAAGAGAAAGAAATAGAACATGCTCTGAAAGATAAAGCTTTAATT
GGAAATATCTTAGCTACTGGATTGCCTTAAGCGTCGAGGATCCGGCTGTGGAATGTGTGTCAGTTAGGGT
GTGGAAAGTCCCCAGGCTCCCCAGCAGGCAGAAGTATGCAAAGCATGCATCTCAATTAGTCAGCAACCAG
GTGTGGAAAGTCCCCAGGCTCCCCAGCAGGCAGAAGTATGCAAAGCATGCATCTCAATTAGTCAGCAACC
ATAGTCCCGCCCCTAACTCCGCCCATCCCGCCCCTAACTCCGCCCAGTTCCGCCCATTCTCCGCCCCATG
GCTGACTAATTTTTTTTATTTATGCAGAGGCCGAGGCCGCCTCGGCCTCTGAGCTATTCCAGAAGTAGTG
AGGAGGCTTTTTTGGAGGCCTAGGCTTTTGCAAAAAGCTTGGGCTGCAGGTCGAGGCGGATCTGATCAAG
AGACAGGATGAGGATCGTTTCGCATGATTGAACAAGATGGATTGCACGCAGGTTCTCCGGCCGCTTGGGT
GGAGAGGCTATTCGGCTATGACTGGGCACAACAGACAATCGGCTGCTCTGATGCCGCCGTGTTCCGGCTG
TCAGCGCAGGGGCGCCCGGTTCTTTTTGTCAAGACCGACCTGTCCGGTGCCCTGAATGAACTGCAGGACG
AGGCAGCGCGGCTATCGTGGCTGGCCACGACGGGCGTTCCTTGCGCAGCTGTGCTCGACGTTGTCACTGA
AGCGGGAAGGGACTGGCTGCTATTGGGCGAAGTGCCGGGGCAGGATCTCCTGTCATCTCACCTTGCTCCT
GCCGAGAAAGTATCCATCATGGCTGATGCAATGCGGCGGCTGCATACGCTTGATCCGGCTACCTGCCCAT
TCGACCACCAAGCGAAACATCGCATCGAGCGAGCACGTACTCGGATGGAAGCCGGTCTTGTCGATCAGGA
TGATCTGGACGAAGAGCATCAGGGGCTCGCGCCAGCCGAACTGTTCGCCAGGCTCAAGGCGCGCATGCCC
GACGGCGAGGATCTCGTCGTGACCCATGGCGATGCCTGCTTGCCGAATATCATGGTGGAAAATGGCCGCT
TTTCTGGATTCATCGACTGTGGCCGGCTGGGTGTGGCGGACCGCTATCAGGACATAGCGTTGGCTACCCG
TGATATTGCTGAAGAGCTTGGCGGCGAATGGGCTGACCGCTTCCTCGTGCTTTACGGTATCGCCGCTCCC
GATTCGCAGCGCATCGCCTTCTATCGCCTTCTTGACGAGTTCTTCTGAGCGGGACTCTGGGGTTCGATAA
AATAAAAGATTTTATTTAGTCTCCAGAAAAAGGGGGGAATGAAAGACCCCACCTGTAGGTTTGGCAAGCT
AGCTTAAGTAACGCCATTTTGCAAGGCATGGAAAAATACATAACTGAGAATAGAGAAGTTCAGATCAAGG
TCAGGAACAGATGGAACAGCTGAATATGGGCCAAACAGGATATCTGTGGTAAGCAGTTCCTGCCCCGGCT
CAGGGCCAAGAACAGATGGAACAGCTGAATATGGGCCAAACAGGATATCTGTGGTAAGCAGTTCCTGCCC
CGGCTCAGGGCCAAGAACAGATGGTCCCCAGATGCGGTCCAGCCCTCAGCAGTTTCTAGAGAACCATCAG
ATGTTTCCAGGGTGCCCCAAGGACCTGAAATGACCCTGTGCCTTATTTGAACTAACCAATCAGTTCGCTT
CTCGCTTCTGTTCGCGCGCTTCTGCTCCCCGAGCTCAATAAAAGAGCCCACAACCCCTCACTCGGGGCGC
CAGTCCTCCGATTGACTGAGTCGCCCGGGTACCCGTGTATCCAATAAACCCTCTTGCAGTTGCATCCGAC
TTGTGGTCTCGCTGTTCCTTGGGAGGGTCTCCTCTGAGTGATTGACTACCCGTCAGCGGGGGTCTTTCAT
TTGGGGGCTCGTCCGGGATCGGGAGACCCCTGCCCAGGGACCACCGACCCACCACCGGGAGGTAAGCTGG
CTGCCTCGCGCGTTTCGGTGATGACGGTGAAAACCTCTGACACATGCAGCTCCCGGAGACGGTCACAGCT
TGTCTGTAAGCGGATGCCGGGAGCAGACAAGCCCGTCAGGGCGCGTCAGCGGGTGTTGGCGGGTGTCGGG
GCGCAGCCATGACCCAGTCACGTAGCGATAGCGGAGTGTATACCTAGCTAGGTAGCTAGAGGATCTTTGT
GAAGGAACCTTACTTCTGTGGTGTGACATAATTGGACAAACTACCTACAGAGATTTAAAGCTCTAAGGTA
AATATAAAATTTTTAAGTGTATAATGTGTTAAACTACTGATTCTAATTGTTTGTGTATTTTAGATTCCAA
CCTATGGAACTGATGAATGGGAGCAGTGGTCCAATGCCTTTAATGAGGAAAACCTGTTTTGCTCAGAAGA
AATGCCTCTAGTGATGATGAGGCTACTGCTGACTCTCAACATTCTACTCCTCCAAAAAAGAAGAGAAAGG
TAGAAGACCCCAAGGACTTTCCTTCAGAATTGCTAAGTTTTTTGAGTCATGCTGTGTTTAGTAATAGAAC
TCTTGCTTGCTTTGCTATTTACACCACAAAGGAAAAAGCTGCACTGCTATACAAGAAAATTATGGAAAAA
TATTTGATGTATAGTGCCTTGACTAGAGATCATAATCAGCCATACCACATTTGTAGAGGTTTTACTTGCT
TTAAAAAACCTCCCACACCTCCCCCTGAACCTGAAACATAAAATGAATGCAATTGTTGTTGTTAACTTGT
TTATTGCAGCTTATAATGGTTACAAATAAAGCAATAGCATCACAAATTTCACAAATAAAGCATTTTTTTC
ACTGCATTCTAGTTGTGGTTTGTCCAAACTCATCAATGTATCTTATCATGTCTGATCCCGCCATGGTATC
AACGCCATATTTCTATTTACAGTAGGGACCTCTTCGTTGTGTAGGTACCGCTGTATTCCTAGGGAAATAG
TAGAGGCACCTTGAACTGTCTGCATCAGCCATATAGCCCCCGCTGTTCGACTTACAAACACAGGCACAGT
ACTGACAAACCCATACACCTCCTCTGAAATACCCATAGTTGCTAGGGCTGTCTCCGAACTCATTACACCC
TCCAAAGTCAGAGCTGTAATTTCGCCATCAAGGGCAGCGAGGGCTTCTCCAGATAAAATAGCTTCTGCCG
AGAGTCCCGTAAGGGTAGACACTTCAGCTAATCCCTCGATGAGGTCTACTAGAATAGTCAGTGCGGCTCC
CATTTTGAAAATTCACTTACTTGATCAGCTTCAGAAGATGGCGGAGGGCCTCCAACACAGTAATTTTCCT
CCCGACTCTTAAAATAGAAAATGTCAAGTCAGTTAAGCAGGAAGTGGACTAACTGACGCAGCTGGCCGTG
CGACATCCTCTTTTAATTAGTTGCTAGGCAACGCCCTCCAGAGGGCGTGTGGTTTTGCAAGAGGAAGCAA
AAGCCTCTCCACCCAGGCCTAGAATGTTTCCACCCAATCATTACTATGACAACAGCTGTTTTTTTTAGTA
TTAAGCAGAGGCCGGGGACCCCTGGCCCGCTTACTCTGGAGAAAAAAAACATTGTAGAGGCTTCCAGAGG
CAACTTGTCAAAACAGGACTGCTTCTATTTCTGTCACACTGTCTGGCCCTGTCACAAGGTCCAGCACCTC
CATACCCCCTTTAATAAGCAGTTTGGGAACGGGTGCGGGTCTTACTCCGCCCATCCGCCCCTAACTCCGC
CCAGTTCCGCCCATTCTCCGCCCCATGCTGACTAATTTTTTTTATTTATGCAGAGGCCGAGGCCGCCTCG
GCCTCTGAGCTATTCCAGAAGTAGTGAGGAGGCTTTTTTGGAGGCTGCATTAATGAATCGGCCAACGCGC
GGGGAGAGGCGGTTTGCGTATTGGGCGCTCTTCCGCTTCCTCGCTCACTGACTCGCTGCGCTCGGTCGTT
CGGCTGCGGCGAGCGGTATCAGCTCACTCAAAGGCGGTAATACGGTTATCCACAGAATCAGGGGATAACG
CAGGAAAGAACATGTGAGCAAAAGGCCAGCAAAAGGCCAGGAACCGTAAAAAGGCCGCGTTGCTGGCGTT
TTTCCATAGGCTCCGCCCCCCTGACGAGCATCACAAAAATCGACGCTCAAGTCAGAGGTGGCGAAACCCG
ACAGGACTATAAAGATACCAGGCGTTTCCCCCTGGAAGCTCCCTCGTGCGCTCTCCTGTTCCGACCCTGC
CGCTTACCGGATACCTGTCCGCCTTTCTCCCTTCGGGAAGCGTGGCGCTTTCTCATAGCTCACGCTGTAG
GTATCTCAGTTCGGTGTAGGTCGTTCGCTCCAAGCTGGGCTGTGTGCACGAACCCCCCGTTCAGCCCGAC
CGCTGCGCCTTATCCGGTAACTATCGTCTTGAGTCCAACCCGGTAAGACACGACTTATCGCCACTGGCAG
CAGCCACTGGTAACAGGATTAGCAGAGCGAGGTATGTAGGCGGTGCTACAGAGTTCTTGAAGTGGTGGCC
TAACTACGGCTACACTAGAAGGACAGTATTTGGTATCTGCGCTCTGCTGAAGCCAGTTACCTTCGGAAAA
AGAGTTGGTAGCTCTTGATCCGGCAAACAAACCACCGCTGGTAGCGGTGGTTTTTTTGTTTGCAAGCAGC
AGATTACGCGCAGAAAAAAAGGATCTCAAGAAGATCCTTTGATCTTTTCTACGGGGTCTGACGCTCAGTG
GAACGAAAACTCACGTTAAGGGATTTTGGTCATGAGATTATCAAAAAGGATCTTCACCTAGATCCTTTTA
AATTAAAAATGAAGTTTTAAATCAATCTAAAGTATATATGAGTAAACTTGGTCTGACAGTTACCAATGCT
TAATCAGTGAGGCACCTATCTCAGCGATCTGTCTATTTCGTTCATCCATAGTTGCCTGACTCCCCGTCGT
GTAGATAACTACGATACGGGAGGGCTTACCATCTGGCCCCAGTGCTGCAATGATACCGCGAGACCCACGC
TCACCGGCTCCAGATTTATCAGCAATAAACCAGCCAGCCGGAAGGGCCGAGCGCAGAAGTGGTCCTGCAA
CTTTATCCGCCTCCATCCAGTCTATTAATTGTTGCCGGGAAGCTAGAGTAAGTAGTTCGCCAGTTAATAG
TTTGCGCAACGTTGTTGCCATTGCTGCAGGCATCGTGGTGTCACGCTCGTCGTTTGGTATGGCTTCATTC
AGCTCCGGTTCCCAACGATCAAGGCGAGTTACATGATCCCCCATGTTGTGCAAAAAAGCGGTTAGCTCCT
TCGGTCCTCCGATCGTTGTCAGAAGTAAGTTGGCCGCAGTGTTATCACTCATGGTTATGGCAGCACTGCA
TAATTCTCTTACTGTCATGCCATCCGTAAGATGCTTTTCTGTGACTGGTGAACTCAACCAAGTCATTCTG
AGAATAGTGTATGCGGCGACCGAGTTGCTCTTGCCCGGCGTCAATACGGGATAATACCGCGCCACATAGC
AGAACTTTAAAAGTGCTCATCATTGGAAAACGTTCTTCGGGGCGAAAACTCTCAAGGATCTTACCGCTGT
TGAGATCCAGTTCGATGTAACCCACTCGTGCACCCAACTGATCTTCAGCATCTTTTACTTTCACCAGCGT
TTCTGGGTGAGCAAAAACAGGAAGGCAAAATGCCGCAAAAAAGGGAATAAGGGCGACACGGAAATGTTGA
ATACTCATACTCTTCCTTTTTCAATATTATTGAAGCATTTATCAGGGTTATTGTCTCATGAGCGGATACA
TATTTGAATGTATTTAGAAAAATAAACAAATAGGGGTTCCGCGCACATTTCCCCGAAAAGTGCCACCTGA
CGTCTAAGAAACCATTATTATCATGACATTAACCTATAAAAATAGGCGTATCACGAGGCCCTTTCGTCTC
GCGCGTTTCGGTGATGACGGTGAAAACCTCTGACACATGCAGCTCCCGGAGACGGTCACAGCTTGTCTGT
AAGCGGATGCCGGGAGCAGACAAGCCCGTCAGGGCGCGTCAGCGGGTGTTGGCGGGTGTCGGGGCTGGCT
TAACTATGCGGCATCAGAGCAGATTGTACTGAGAGTGCACCATATGCGGTGTGAAATACCGCACAGATGC
GTAAGGAGAAAATACCGCATCAGGCGCCATTCGCCATTCAGGCTGCGCAACTGTTGGGAAGGGCGATCGG
TGCGGGCCTCTTCGCTATTACGCC
