Features (pLannotate 1.2.2; 29 found; start..end, strand, type, name):
      7..386     +  enhancer       CMV enhancer: human cytomegalovirus immediate early enhancer
    387..590     +  promoter       CMV promoter: human cytomegalovirus (CMV) immediate early promoter
    591..766     +  LTR            5' LTR (truncated): truncated long terminal repeat from Moloney murine sarcoma virus
    888..1162    +  misc_feature   MESV Ψ (fragment): packaging signal of murine embryonic stem cell virus
   1229..1645    +  CDS            gag (truncated): truncated Moloney murine leukemia virus (MMLV) gag gene lacking the start codon
   1663..1691    +  LTR            5' LTR (truncated) (fragment): truncated 5' long terminal repeat (LTR) from HIV-1
   1707..1725    +  promoter       T7 promoter: promoter for bacteriophage T7 RNA polymerase
   1749..1775    +  CDS            3xMyc (fragment): 3 tandem Myc epitope tags
   1937..3616    +  CDS            CDC6: CDC6_HUMAN - Also known as CDC18L. Experimental evidence at protein level: Swiss-Prot protein existence level 1. Involved in the initiation of DNA replication. Also participates in checkpoint controls that ensure DNA replication is completed before mitosis is initiated. From Homo sapiens (Human).
   3644..3973    +  promoter       SV40 promoter: SV40 enhancer and early promoter
   4033..4824    +  CDS            neo: KKA2_KLEPN - Also known as kan, nptII. Experimental evidence at protein level: Swiss-Prot protein existence level 1. Resistance to kanamycin, neomycin, paromomycin, ribostamycin, butirosin and gentamicin B. From Klebsiella pneumoniae.
   4887..5480    +  LTR            LTR: long terminal repeat from Moloney murine leukemia virus
   5549..5589    +  CDS            rop (fragment): Rop protein, which maintains plasmids at low copy number; rop
   5691..5730    +  misc_feature   bom (fragment): basis of mobility region from pBR322
   5749..5823    +  CDS            small t antigen (fragment): SV40 (simian virus 40) small t antigen
   5825..5890    +  intron         small t intron: SV40 (simian virus 40) small t antigen intron
   6020..6040    +  CDS            SV40 NLS: nuclear localization signal of SV40 (simian virus 40) large T antigen
   6047..6181    +  CDS            LT_POVHA (fragment): Protein inferred from homology: Swiss-Prot protein existence level 3. Isoform large T antigen is a key early protein essential for both driving viral replication and inducing cellular transformation. Plays a role in viral genome replication by driving entry of quiescent cells into the cell cycle and by autoregulating the synthesis of viral early mRNA. Displays highly oncogenic activities by corrupting the host cellular checkpoint mechanisms that guard cell division and the transcription, replication, and repair of DNA. Participates in the modulation of cellular gene expression preceeding viral
   6206..6289    +  CDS            large T antigen (fragment): large T antigen from SV40 (simian virus 40)
   6312..6446    +  polyA_signal   SV40 poly(A) signal: SV40 polyadenylation signal
   6795..6893    -  CDS            VP1_POVMP (fragment): Experimental evidence at protein level: Swiss-Prot protein existence level 1. Forms an icosahedral capsid with a T=7 symmetry and a 40 nm diameter. The capsid is composed of 72 pentamers linked to each other by disulfide bonds and associated with VP2 or VP3 proteins. Interacts with terminal alpha(2,3)-linked sialic acids on the cell surface to provide virion attachment to target cell. This attachment induces virion internalization predominantly through caveolin-mediated endocytosis. Once attached, the virion is internalized by caveolin- mediated endocytosis and traffics to the endoplasmic reti
   6904..7038    +  rep_origin     SV40 ori: SV40 origin of replication
   7037..7091    -  CDS            lacI (fragment): lac repressor; lacI; The lac repressor binds to the lac operator to inhibit transcription in E. coli. This inhibition can be relieved by adding lactose or isopropyl-β-D-thiogalactopyranoside (IPTG).
   7274..7862    -  rep_origin     ori: high-copy-number ColE1/pMB1/pBR322/pUC origin of replication
   8033..8893    -  CDS            AmpR: β-lactamase; bla; confers resistance to ampicillin, carbenicillin, and related antibiotics
   8894..8998    -  promoter       AmpR promoter: bla
   9093..9128    +  CDS            rop (fragment): Rop protein, which maintains plasmids at low copy number; rop
   9230..9329    +  misc_feature   bom (fragment): basis of mobility region from pBR322
   9335..1       -  CDS            lacZα (fragment) (across the origin): LacZα fragment of β-galactosidase; lacZ fragment
>Addgene plasmid #109333 | CLXSN 5myc-CDC6-mut | addgene full sequence | sequence record 213795 | Addgene Partial NGS Result
CGCGTTGACATTGATTATTGACTAGTTATTAATAGTAATCAATTACGGGGTCATTAGTTCATAGCCCATA
TATGGAGTTCCGCGTTACATAACTTACGGTAAATGGCCCGCCTGGCTGACCGCCCAACGACCCCCGCCCA
TTGACGTCAATAATGACGTATGTTCCCATAGTAACGCCAATAGGGACTTTCCATTGACGTCAATGGGTGG
AGTATTTACGGTAAACTGCCCACTTGGCAGTACATCAAGTGTATCATATGCCAAGTACGCCCCCTATTGA
CGTCAATGACGGTAAATGGCCCGCCTGGCATTATGCCCAGTACATGACCTTATGGGACTTTCCTACTTGG
CAGTACATCTACGTATTAGTCATCGCTATTACCATGGTGATGCGGTTTTGGCAGTACATCAATGGGCGTG
GATAGCGGTTTGACTCACGGGGATTTCCAAGTCTCCACCCCATTGACGTCAATGGGAGTTTGTTTTGGCA
CCAAAATCAACGGGACTTTCCAAAATGTCGTAACAACTCCGCCCCATTGACGCAAATGGGCGGTAGGCGT
GTACGGTGGGAGGTCTATATAAGCAGAGCTCAATAAAAGAGCCCACAACCCCTCACTCGGCGCGCCAGTC
TTCCGATAGACTGCGTCGCCCGGGTACCCGTATTCCCAATAAAGCCTCTTGCTGTTTGCATCCGAATCGT
GGTCTCGCTGTTCCTTGGGAGGGTCTCCTCTGAGTGATTGACTACCCACGACGGGGGTCTTTCATTTGGG
GGCTCGTCCGGGATTTGGAGACCCCTGCCCAGGGACCACCGACCCACCACCGGGAGGTAAGCTGGCCAGC
AACTTATCTGTGTCTGTCCGATTGTCTAGTGTCTATGTTTGATGTTATGCGCCTGCGTCTGTACTAGTTA
GCTAACTAGCTCTGTATCTGGCGGACCCGTGGTGGAACTGACGAGTTCTGAACACCCGGCCGCAACCCTG
GGAGACGTCCCAGGGACTTTGGGGGCCGTTTTTGTGGCCCGACCTGAGGAAGGGAGTCGATGTGGAATCC
GACCCCGTCAGGATATGTGGTTCTGGTAGGAGACGAGAACCTAAAACAGTTCCCGCCTCCGTCTGAATTT
TTGCTTTCGGTTTGGAACCGAAGCCGCGCGTCTTGTCTGCTGCAGCGCTGCAGCATCGTTCTGTGTTGTC
TCTGTCTGACTGTGTTTCTGTATTTGTCTGAAAATTAGGGCCAGACTGTTACCACTCCCTTAAGTTTGAC
CTTAGGTCACTGGAAAGATGTCGAGCGGATCGCTCACAACCAGTCGGTAGATGTCAAGAAGAGACGTTGG
GTTACCTTCTGCTCTGCAGAATGGCCAACCTTTAACGTCGGATGGCCGCGAGACGGCACCTTTAACCGAG
ACCTCATCACCCAGGTTAAGATCAAGGTCTTTTCACCTGGCCCGCATGGACACCCAGACCAGGTCCCCTA
CATCGTGACCTGGGAAGCCTTGGCTTTTGACCCCCCTCCCTGGGTCAAGCCCTTTGTACACCCTAAGCCT
CCGCCTCCTCTTCCTCCATCCGCCCCGTCTCTCCCCCTTGAACCTCCTCGTTCGACCCCGCCTCGATCCT
CCCTTTATCCAGCCCTCACTCCTTCTCTAGGCGCCGGAATTCGTTAACTCGACTCTGGCTAACTAGAGAA
CCCACTGCTTACTGGCTTATCGAAATTAATACGACTCACTATAGGGAGACCCAAGCTTGGTACCACCATG
GAACAGAAGCTAATCTCTGAGGAAGTTTTGCTGGGGATCTTGGAGCAGAAATTGATAAGCGAGGAAGACC
TTGGAGAACAAAAGCTGATTTCGGAAGAGGATCTGGGGATCTTGGAGCAGAAATTGATAAGCGAGGAAGA
CCTTGGAGAACAAAAGCTGATTTCGGAAGAGGATCTGGGGATCCGAATGCCTCAAACCCGATCCCAGGCA
CAGGCTACAATCAGTTTTCCAAAAAGGAAGCTGTCTCGGGCATTGAACAAAGCTAAAAACTCCAGTGATG
CCAAACTAGAACCAACAAATGTCCAAACCGTAACCTGTTCTCCTCGTGTAAAAGCCCTGCCTCTCAGCCC
CGCCAAACGTGCCGGCGATGACAACCTATGCAACACTCCCCATTTACCTCCTTGTTCTCCACCAAAGCAA
GGCAAGGCGGCCGCAGGTCCCCCTCACTCACATACACTTAAGGGACGAAGATTGGTATTTGACAATCAGC
TGACAATTAAGTCTCCTAGCAAAAGAGAACTAGCCAAAGTTCACCAAAACAAAATACTTTCTTCAGTTAG
AAAAAGTCAAGAGATCACAACAAATTCTGAGCAGAGATGTCCACTGAAGAAAGAATCTGCATGTGTGAGA
CTATTCAAGCAAGAAGGCACTTGCTACCAGCAAGCAAAGCTGGTCCTGAACACAGCTGTCCCAGATCGGC
TGCCTGCCAGGGAAAGGGAGATGGATGTCATCAGGAATTTCTTGAGGGAACACATCTGTGGGAAAAAAGC
TGGAAGCCTTTACCTTTCTGGTGCTCCTGGAACTGGAAAAACTGCCTGCTTAAGCCGGATTCTGCAAGAC
CTCAAGAAGGAACTGAAAGGCTTTAAAACTATCATGCTGAATTGCATGTCCTTGAGGACTGCCCAGGCTG
TATTCCCAGCTATTGCTCAGGAGATTTGTCAGGAAGAGGTATCCAGGCCAGCTGGGAAGGACATGATGAG
GAAATTGGAAAAACATATGACTGCAGAGAAGGGCCCCATGATTGTGTTGGTATTGGACGAGATGGATCAA
CTGGACAGCAAAGGCCAGGATGTATTGTACACGCTATTTGAATGGCCATGGCTAAGCAATTCTCACTTGG
TGCTGATTGGTATTGCTAATACCCTGGATCTCACAGATAGAATTCTACCTAGGCTTCAAGCTAGAGAAAA
ATGTAAGCCACAGCTGTTGAACTTCCCACCTTATACCAGAAATCAGATAGTCACTATTTTGCAAGATCGA
CTTAATCAGGTATCTAGAGATCAGGTTCTGGACAATGCTGCAGTTCAATTCTGTGCCCGCAAAGTCTCTG
CTGTTTCAGGAGATGTTCGCAAAGCACTGGATGTTTGCAGGAGAGCTATTGAAATTGTAGAGTCAGATGT
CAAAAGCCAGACTATTCTCAAACCACTGTCTGAATGTAAATCACCTTCTGAGCCTCTGATTCCCAAGAGG
GTTGGTCTTATTCACATATCCCAAGTCATCTCAGAAGTTGATGGTAACAGGATGACCCTGAGCCAAGAAG
GAGCACAAGATTCCTTCCCTCTTCAGCAGAAGATCTTGGTTTGCTCTTTGATGCTCTTGATCAGGCAGTT
GAAAATCAAAGAGGTCACTCTGGGGAAGTTATATGAAGCCTACAGTAAAGTCTGTCGCAAACAGCAGGTG
GCGGCTGTGGACCAGTCAGAGTGTTTGTCACTTTCAGGGCTCTTGGAAGCCAGGGGCATTTTAGGATTAA
AGAGAAACAAGGAAACCCGTTTGACAAAGGTGTTTTTCAAGATTGAAGAGAAAGAAATAGAACATGCTCT
GAAAGATAAAGCTTTAATTGGAAATATCTTAGCTACTGGATTGCCTTAAGCGTCGAGGATCCGGCTGTGG
AATGTGTGTCAGTTAGGGTGTGGAAAGTCCCCAGGCTCCCCAGCAGGCAGAAGTATGCAAAGCATGCATC
TCAATTAGTCAGCAACCAGGTGTGGAAAGTCCCCAGGCTCCCCAGCAGGCAGAAGTATGCAAAGCATGCA
TCTCAATTAGTCAGCAACCATAGTCCCGCCCCTAACTCCGCCCATCCCGCCCCTAACTCCGCCCAGTTCC
GCCCATTCTCCGCCCCATGGCTGACTAATTTTTTTTATTTATGCAGAGGCCGAGGCCGCCTCGGCCTCTG
AGCTATTCCAGAAGTAGTGAGGAGGCTTTTTTGGAGGCCTAGGCTTTTGCAAAAAGCTTGGGCTGCAGGT
CGAGGCGGATCTGATCAAGAGACAGGATGAGGATCGTTTCGCATGATTGAACAAGATGGATTGCACGCAG
GTTCTCCGGCCGCTTGGGTGGAGAGGCTATTCGGCTATGACTGGGCACAACAGACAATCGGCTGCTCTGA
TGCCGCCGTGTTCCGGCTGTCAGCGCAGGGGCGCCCGGTTCTTTTTGTCAAGACCGACCTGTCCGGTGCC
CTGAATGAACTGCAGGACGAGGCAGCGCGGCTATCGTGGCTGGCCACGACGGGCGTTCCTTGCGCAGCTG
TGCTCGACGTTGTCACTGAAGCGGGAAGGGACTGGCTGCTATTGGGCGAAGTGCCGGGGCAGGATCTCCT
GTCATCTCACCTTGCTCCTGCCGAGAAAGTATCCATCATGGCTGATGCAATGCGGCGGCTGCATACGCTT
GATCCGGCTACCTGCCCATTCGACCACCAAGCGAAACATCGCATCGAGCGAGCACGTACTCGGATGGAAG
CCGGTCTTGTCGATCAGGATGATCTGGACGAAGAGCATCAGGGGCTCGCGCCAGCCGAACTGTTCGCCAG
GCTCAAGGCGCGCATGCCCGACGGCGAGGATCTCGTCGTGACCCATGGCGATGCCTGCTTGCCGAATATC
ATGGTGGAAAATGGCCGCTTTTCTGGATTCATCGACTGTGGCCGGCTGGGTGTGGCGGACCGCTATCAGG
ACATAGCGTTGGCTACCCGTGATATTGCTGAAGAGCTTGGCGGCGAATGGGCTGACCGCTTCCTCGTGCT
TTACGGTATCGCCGCTCCCGATTCGCAGCGCATCGCCTTCTATCGCCTTCTTGACGAGTTCTTCTGAGCG
GGACTCTGGGGTTCGATAAAATAAAAGATTTTATTTAGTCTCCAGAAAAAGGGGGGAATGAAAGACCCCA
CCTGTAGGTTTGGCAAGCTAGCTTAAGTAACGCCATTTTGCAAGGCATGGAAAAATACATAACTGAGAAT
AGAGAAGTTCAGATCAAGGTCAGGAACAGATGGAACAGCTGAATATGGGCCAAACAGGATATCTGTGGTA
AGCAGTTCCTGCCCCGGCTCAGGGCCAAGAACAGATGGAACAGCTGAATATGGGCCAAACAGGATATCTG
TGGTAAGCAGTTCCTGCCCCGGCTCAGGGCCAAGAACAGATGGTCCCCAGATGCGGTCCAGCCCTCAGCA
GTTTCTAGAGAACCATCAGATGTTTCCAGGGTGCCCCAAGGACCTGAAATGACCCTGTGCCTTATTTGAA
CTAACCAATCAGTTCGCTTCTCGCTTCTGTTCGCGCGCTTCTGCTCCCCGAGCTCAATAAAAGAGCCCAC
AACCCCTCACTCGGGGCGCCAGTCCTCCGATTGACTGAGTCGCCCGGGTACCCGTGTATCCAATAAACCC
TCTTGCAGTTGCATCCGACTTGTGGTCTCGCTGTTCCTTGGGAGGGTCTCCTCTGAGTGATTGACTACCC
GTCAGCGGGGGTCTTTCATTTGGGGGCTCGTCCGGGATCGGGAGACCCCTGCCCAGGGACCACCGACCCA
CCACCGGGAGGTAAGCTGGCTGCCTCGCGCGTTTCGGTGATGACGGTGAAAACCTCTGACACATGCAGCT
CCCGGAGACGGTCACAGCTTGTCTGTAAGCGGATGCCGGGAGCAGACAAGCCCGTCAGGGCGCGTCAGCG
GGTGTTGGCGGGTGTCGGGGCGCAGCCATGACCCAGTCACGTAGCGATAGCGGAGTGTATCTAGCTAGGT
AGCTAGAGGATCTTTGTGAAGGAACCTTACTTCTGTGGTGTGACATAATTGGACAAACTACCTACAGAGA
TTTAAAGCTCTAAGGTAAATATAAAATTTTTAAGTGTATAATGTGTTAAACTACTGATTCTAATTGTTTG
TGTATTTTAGATTCCAACCTATGGAACTGATGAATGGGAGCAGTGGTGGAATGCCTTTAATGAGGAAAAC
CTGTTTTGCTCAGAAGAAATGCCATCTAGTGATGATGAGGCTACTGCTGACTCTCAACATTCTACTCCTC
CAAAAAAGAAGAGAAAGGTAGAAGACCCCAAGGACTTTCCTTCAGAATTGCTAAGTTTTTTGAGTCATGC
TGTGTTTAGTAATAGAACTCTTGCTTGCTTTGCTATTTACACCACAAAGGAAAAAGCTGCACTGCTATAC
AAGAAAATTATGGAAAAATATTTGATGTATAGTGCCTTGACTAGAGATCATAATCAGCCATACCACATTT
GTAGAGGTTTTACTTGCTTTAAAAAACCTCCCACACCTCCCCCTGAACCTGAAACATAAAATGAATGCAA
TTGTTGTTGTTAACTTGTTTATTGCAGCTTATAATGGTTACAAATAAAGCAATAGCATCACAAATTTCAC
AAATAAAGCATTTTTTTCACTGCATTCTAGTTGTGGTTTGTCCAAACTCATCAATGTATCTTATCATGTC
TGGATCAGCTTCAGAAGATGGCGGAGGGCCTCCAACACAGTAATTTTCCTCCCGACTCTTAAAATAGAAA
ATGTCAAGTCAGTTAAGCAGGAAGTGACTAACTGACCGCAGCTGGCCGTGCGACATCCTCTTTTAATTAG
TTGCTAGGCAACTGCCCTCCAGAGGGCAGTGTGGTTTTGCAAGAGGAAGCAAAAAGCCTCTCCACCCAGG
CCTAGAATGTTTCCACCCAATCATTACTATGACAACAGCTGTTTTTTTTAGTATTAAGCAGAGGCCGGGG
GCCCCTGGCCTCCGCTTACTCTGGAGAAAAAGAAGAGAGGCATTGTAGAGGCTTCCAGAGGCAACTTGTC
AAAACAGGACTGCTTCTATTTCTGTCACACTGTCTGGCCCTGTCACAAGGTCCAGCACCTCCATACCCCC
TTTAATAAGCAGTTTGGGAACGGGTGCGGGTCTTACTCCGCCCATCCCGCCCCTAACTCCGCCCAGTTCC
GCCCATTCTCCGCCCCATGGCTGACTAATTTTTTTTATTTATGCAGAGGCCGAGGCCGCCTCGGCCTCTG
AGCTATTCCAGAAGTAGTGAGGAGGCTTTTTTGGAGGCTGCATTAATGAATCGGCCAACGCGCGGGGAGA
GGCGGTTTGCGTATTGGGCGCTCTTCCGCTTCCTCGCTCACTGACTCGCTGCGCTCGGTCGTTCGGCTGC
GGCGAGCGGTATCAGCTCACTCAAAGGCGGTAATACGGTTATCCACAGAATCAGGGGATAACGCAGGAAA
GAACATGTGAGCAAAAGGCCAGCAAAAGGCCAGGAACCGTAAAAAGGCCGCGTTGCTGGCGTTTTTCCAT
AGGCTCCGCCCCCCTGACGAGCATCACAAAAATCGACGCTCAAGTCAGAGGTGGCGAAACCCGACAGGAC
TATAAAGATACCAGGCGTTTCCCCCTGGAAGCTCCCTCGTGCGCTCTCCTGTTCCGACCCTGCCGCTTAC
CGGATACCTGTCCGCCTTTCTCCCTTCGGGAAGCGTGGCGCTTTCTCATAGCTCACGCTGTAGGTATCTC
AGTTCGGTGTAGGTCGTTCGCTCCAAGCTGGGCTGTGTGCACGAACCCCCCGTTCAGCCCGACCGCTGCG
CCTTATCCGGTAACTATCGTCTTGAGTCCAACCCGGTAAGACACGACTTATCGCCACTGGCAGCAGCCAC
TGGTAACAGGATTAGCAGAGCGAGGTATGTAGGCGGTGCTACAGAGTTCTTGAAGTGGTGGCCTAACTAC
GGCTACACTAGAAGGACAGTATTTGGTATCTGCGCTCTGCTGAAGCCAGTTACCTTCGGAAAAAGAGTTG
GTAGCTCTTGATCCGGCAAACAAACCACCGCTGGTAGCGGTGGTTTTTTTGTTTGCAAGCAGCAGATTAC
GCGCAGAAAAAAAGGATCTCAAGAAGATCCTTTGATCTTTTCTACGGGGTCTGACGCTCAGTGGAACGAA
AACTCACGTTAAGGGATTTTGGTCATGAGATTATCAAAAAGGATCTTCACCTAGATCCTTTTAAATTAAA
AATGAAGTTTTAAATCAATCTAAAGTATATATGAGTAAACTTGGTCTGACAGTTACCAATGCTTAATCAG
TGAGGCACCTATCTCAGCGATCTGTCTATTTCGTTCATCCATAGTTGCCTGACTCCCCGTCGTGTAGATA
ACTACGATACGGGAGGGCTTACCATCTGGCCCCAGTGCTGCAATGATACCGCGAGACCCACGCTCACCGG
CTCCAGATTTATCAGCAATAAACCAGCCAGCCGGAAGGGCCGAGCGCAGAAGTGGTCCTGCAACTTTATC
CGCCTCCATCCAGTCTATTAATTGTTGCCGGGAAGCTAGAGTAAGTAGTTCGCCAGTTAATAGTTTGCGC
AACGTTGTTGCCATTGCTGCAGGCATCGTGGTGTCACGCTCGTCGTTTGGTATGGCTTCATTCAGCTCCG
GTTCCCAACGATCAAGGCGAGTTACATGATCCCCCATGTTGTGCAAAAAAGCGGTTAGCTCCTTCGGTCC
TCCGATCGTTGTCAGAAGTAAGTTGGCCGCAGTGTTATCACTCATGGTTATGGCAGCACTGCATAATTCT
CTTACTGTCATGCCATCCGTAAGATGCTTTTCTGTGACTGGTGAGTACTCAACCAAGTCATTCTGAGAAT
AGTGTATGCGGCGACCGAGTTGCTCTTGCCCGGCGTCAATACGGGATAATACCGCGCCACATAGCAGAAC
TTTAAAAGTGCTCATCATTGGAAAACGTTCTTCGGGGCGAAAACTCTCAAGGATCTTACCGCTGTTGAGA
TCCAGTTCGATGTAACCCACTCGTGCACCCAACTGATCTTCAGCATCTTTTACTTTCACCAGCGTTTCTG
GGTGAGCAAAAACAGGAAGGCAAAATGCCGCAAAAAAGGGAATAAGGGCGACACGGAAATGTTGAATACT
CATACTCTTCCTTTTTCAATATTATTGAAGCATTTATCAGGGTTATTGTCTCATGAGCGGATACATATTT
GAATGTATTTAGAAAAATAAACAAATAGGGGTTCCGCGCACATTTCCCCGAAAAGTGCCACCTGACGTCT
AAGAAACCATTATTATCATGACATTAACCTATAAAAATAGGCGTATCACGAGGCCCTTTCGTCTCGCGCG
TTTCGGTGATGACGGTGAAAACCTCTGACACATGCAGCTCCCGGAGACGGTCACAGCTTGTCTGTAAGCG
GATGCCGGGAGCAGACAAGCCCGTCAGGGCGCGTCAGCGGGTGTTGGCGGGTGTCGGGGCTGGCTTAACT
ATGCGGCATCAGAGCAGATTGTACTGAGAGTGCACCATATGCGGTGTGAAATACCGCACAGATGCGTAAG
GAGAAAATACCGCATCAGGCGCCATTCGCCATTCAGGCTGCGCAACTGTTGGGAAGGGCGATCGGTGCGG
GCCTCTTCGCTATTACGCCAG
